>Addgene plasmid #24979 | pCS2 xFrzb-HA | addgene partial sequence | sequence record 30936 | 24979 with xFrzb-fwd (TGTATGCCCCCATTTGTACC)
TCGACATTAGCCTTGCAGTCGTGTGCGAAAGGGCCAGGGCCGGCTGTGAGCCCATTCTCATAAAGTACCG
GCACACTTGGCCAGAGAGCCTGGCATGTGAAGAGCTGCCCGTATATGACAGAGGAGTCTGCATCTCCCCA
GAGGCTATCGTCACAGTGGAACAAGGAACAGATTCATACCCATACGACGTCCCAGATTACGCAATGCCAG
ACTTCTCCATGGATTCAAACAATGGAAATTGCGGAAGCACGGCAGGTGAGCACTGTAAATGCAAGCCCAT
GAAGGCTTCCCAAAAGATGTATCTCAAGAATAATTACAATTATGTAATCAGAGCAAAAGTGAAAGAGGTG
AAAGTGAAATGCCACGACGCAACAGCAATTGTGGAAGTAAAGGAGATTCTCAAGTCTTCCCTAGTGAACA
TTCCTAAAGACACAGTGACACTGTACACCAACTCAGGCTGCTTGTGCCCCCAGCTTGTTGCCAATGAGGA
ATACATAATTATGGGCTATGAAGACAAAGAGCGTACCAGGCTTCTACTAGTGGAAGGATCCTTGGCCGAA
AAATGGAGAGATCGTCTTGCTAAGAAAGTCAAGCGCTGGGATCAAAAGCTTCGACGTCCCAGGAAAAGCA
AAGACCCCGTGGCTCCAATTCCCAACAAAAACAGCAATTCCAGACAAGCGCGTAGTTAGACTAACGGAAA
GGTGTATGGAAACTCTATGGACTTTGAAACTAAGATTTGCATTGTTGGAAGAGCAAAAAAGAAATTGCAC
TACAGCACGTTATATTCTATTGTTTACTACAAGAAGCTGGTTTAGTTGATTGTAGTTCTCCTTTCCTTCT
TTTTTTTTATAACTATATTTGCACGTGTTCCCAGGCAATTGTTTTATTCAACTTCAGTGACAGAGCAGTG
ACTGATGTCTCAGCCTAAGAGCTCATTCTT
