>Addgene plasmid #24979 | pCS2 xFrzb-HA | addgene partial sequence | sequence record 30937 | 24979 with EBV-rev
ACGACTCCTATAGTTCTAGAGGCTCGAGTTTTTTTTTTTTTTTATTTAGGACTTAATATTTATTTAGGCA
ATTTTTAAAACAGAATTGACAAAGTAGGCATTTACCTTCCCAACAGTGACCATACAGTCTAAACCAGCTC
TTCATTTATGATAAAATATTTAGATTTAGGTGCATCCTACATGTCATCTAACTAAAACTGCTGAAAGTAT
TAAATGGAAAGTGATCATCATTTAAATGTGATCTCTCACTTGTTCATCTACAGGAAAAGCAACATTGGTC
AACTTTTCTCTGATTTACCATTGCAATTAGTTCACTTTGGCCAAGTATCAAACACTTGTCACCATTAGTT
GATCAGAAATGAATTGAGCTTCTTTAGGCTGAGACATTCAGTCACTGCTCTGTCACTGGAAGTTGAATAA
AACAATTGCCTGGGAACACGTGCAAATATAGTTATAAAAAAAAAGAAGGAAAGGAGAACTACAATCAACT
AAACCAGCTTCTTGTAGTAAACAATAGAATATAACGTGCTGTAGTGCAATTTCTTTTTTGCTCTTCCAAC
AATGCAAATCTTAGTTTCAAAGTCCATAGAGTTTCCATACACCTTTCCGTTAGTCTAACTACGCGCTTGT
CTGGAATTGCTGTTTTTGTTGGGAATTGGAGCCACGGGGTCTTTGCTTTTCCTGGGACGTCGAAGCTTTT
GATCCCAGCGCTTGACTTTCTTAGCAAGACGATCTCTCCATTTTTCGGCCAAGGATCCTTCCACTAGTAG
AAGCCTGGTACGCTCTTTGTCTTCATAGCCCATAATTATGTATTCCTCATTGGCAACAAGCTGGGGGCAC
AAGCAGCCTGAGTTGGTGTACAGTGTCACTGTGTCTTTAGGAATGTTCACTAGGGAAGACTTGAGAATCT
CC
