>Addgene plasmid #24979 | pCS2 xFrzb-HA | addgene partial sequence | sequence record 30938 | 24979 with T3
GCATTGGCGCCGCGGCCGCGAATTAAAAAACCTCCCACACCTCCCCCTGAACCTGAAACATAAAATGAAT
GCAATTGTTGTTGTTAACTTGTTTATTGCAGCTTATAATGGTTACAAATAAAGCAATAGCATCACAAATT
TCACAAATAAAGCATTTTTTTCACTGCATTCTAGTTGTGGTTTGTCCAAACTCATCAATGTATCTTATCA
TGTCTGGATCTACGTAATACGACTCACTATAGTTCTAGAGGCTCGAGTTTTTTTTTTTTTTTATTTAGGA
CTTAATATTTATTTAGGCAATTTTTAAAACAGAATTGACAAAGTAGGCATTTACCTTCCCAACAGTGACC
ATACAGTCTAAACCAGCTCTTCATTTATGATAAAATATTTAGATTTAGGTGCATCCTACATGTCATCTAA
CTAAAACTGCTGAAAGTATTAAATGGAAAGTGATCATCATTTAAATGTGATCTCTCACTTGTTCATCTAC
AGGAAAAGCAACATTGGTCAACTTTTCTCTGATTTACCATTGCAATTAGTTCACTTTGGCCAAGTATCAA
ACACTTGTCACCATTAGTTGATCAGAAATGAATTGAGCTTCTTTAGGCTGAGACATTCAGTCACTGCTCT
GTCACTGGAAGTTGAATAAAACAATTGCCTGGGAACACGTGCAAATATAGTTATAAAAAAAAAGAAGGAA
AGGAGAACTACAATCAACTAAACCAGCTTCTTGTAGTAAACAATAGAATATAACGTGCTGTAGTGCAATT
TCTTTTTTGCTCTTCCAACAATGCAAATCTTAGTTTCAAAGTCCATAGAGTTTCCATACACCTTTCCGTT
AGTCTAACTACGCGCTTGTCTGGAATTGCTGTTTTTGTTGGGAATTGGAGCCACGGGGTCTTTGCTTTTC
CTGGGACGTCGAAGCTTTTGATCCCAGCGCTTGAC
