>Addgene plasmid #24979 | pCS2 xFrzb-HA | addgene partial sequence | sequence record 30939 | 24979 with SP6
CCCATCGATTCGAATTCCCTTTCACACAGGACTCCTGGCAGAGGTGAATGGTTAGCCCTATGGATTTGGT
TTGTTGATTTTGACACATGATTGATTGCTTTCAGATAGGATTGAAGGACTTGGATTTTTATCTAATTCTG
CACTTTTAAATTATCTGAGTAATTGTTCATTTTGTATTGGATGGGACTAAAGATAAACTTAACTCCTTGC
TTTTGACTTGCCTATAAACTATAAGGTGGGGTGAGTTGTAGTTGCTTTTACATGTGCCCAGATTTTCCCT
GTATTCCCTGTATTCCCTCTAAAGTAAGCCTACACATACAGGTTGGGCAGAATAACAATGTCTCGAACAA
GGAAAGTGGACTCATTACTGCTACTGGTCATACCTGGACTGGTGCTTCTCTTATTACCCAATGCTTACTG
TGCTTCGTGTGAGCCTGTGCGGATTCCCATGTGCAAATCTATGCCATGGAACATGACCAAGATGCCCAAC
CATCTCCACCACAGCACTCAAGCCAATGCCGTCCTGGCAATTGAACAGTTTGAAGGTTTGCTGACCACTG
AATGTAGCCAGGACCTTTTGTTCTTTCTGTGTGCCATGTATGCCCCCATTTGTACCATCGATTTCCAGCA
TGAACCAATTAAGCCTTGCAAGTCCGTGTGCGAAAGGGCCAGGGCCGGCTGTGAGCCCATTCT
