[The description below was written by a language model from this plasmid's Addgene catalogue record.]
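Description:
pCS2 xFrzb-HA is a pCS2-based expression plasmid carrying an epitope-tagged version of Xenopus laevis Frzb-1, a secreted antagonist of Wnt signaling that is expressed in the Spemann organizer. The backbone is about 4.1 kb and is catalogued as a mammalian expression vector. It is maintained as a high-copy plasmid in E. coli under ampicillin selection. The record gives no feature table, so the promoter driving expression in eukaryotic cells, the polyadenylation signal and the origin of replication are not explicitly stated. The sequencing primer sites and the depositor's notes do show that an SP6 promoter lies upstream of the insert and a T3 site lies downstream.

The insert is roughly 1.4 kb and was introduced by restriction cloning. Its distinguishing feature is the position of the HA epitope. The tag is not at either terminus but was inserted internally by PCR between Ser158 and Met159 of the protein. This placement leaves both ends of the protein unmodified, including the N-terminal region where a secreted protein would carry its signal peptide. The tag sequence also introduces an AatII restriction site, which can be used diagnostically to confirm that the tag is present.

According to the depositor's comments, the plasmid can serve as a template for in vitro synthesis of sense mRNA: it is linearized with NotI and transcribed with SP6 polymerase. Synthetic mRNA made this way from pCS2-type vectors is typically microinjected into Xenopus embryos. The HA tag then allows the Frzb-1 protein to be detected or immunoprecipitated with anti-HA antibodies in studies of Wnt antagonism.
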