Addgene plasmid #24979: pCS2 xFrzb-HA
Depositing lab: Edward De Robertis. Depositing organization: University of California, Los Angeles (UCLA). Publication: Frzb-1 is a secreted antagonist of Wnt signaling expressed in the Spemann organizer. Leyns L, Bouwmeester T, Kim SH, Piccolo S, De Robertis EM. Cell. 1997 Mar 21. 88(6):747-56. 10.1016/S0092-8674(00)81921-2 PubMed 9118218.
Backbone
  Vector backbone: pCS2
  Backbone size w/o insert (bp): 4100
  Vector type: Mammalian Expression
Growth in bacteria
  Bacterial resistance: Ampicillin, 100 μg/mL
  Growth temperature: 37°C
  Growth strain: DH5alpha
  Copy number: High Copy
Gene/Insert
  Gene/Insert name: Frzb-1 HA
  Species: X. laevis (frog)
  Insert size (bp): 1400
  Tag / fusion protein: HA tag internal (YPYDVPDYA)
  Cloning method: Restriction Enzyme
  Sequencing primers: 5′ SP6; 3′ T3
Terms and licenses: Academic/Nonprofit Terms; Industry Terms: Not Available to Industry
Depositor comments: For sense, cut with NotI, transcribe with SP6. HA tag is cloned between Ser158 and Met159 of Frezzled by PCR. HA tag includes a AatII diagnostic site.
How to cite: pCS2 xFrzb-HA was a gift from Edward De Robertis (Addgene plasmid # 24979 ; http://n2t.net/addgene:24979 ; RRID:Addgene_24979)
